Addgene plasmid #179102: pHAGE FL NAP1 STOP C' EGFP IRES Blast
Purpose: Expresses untagged full length NAP1
Depositing lab: Alicia Pickrell. Depositing organization: Virginia Polytechnic Institute and State University. Publication: NAK-associated protein 1/NAP1 activates TBK1 to ensure accurate mitosis and cytokinesis. Paul S, Sarraf SA, Nam KH, Zavar L, DeFoor N, Biswas SR, Fritsch LE, Yaron TM, Johnson JL, Huntsman EM, Cantley LC, Ordureau A, Pickrell AM. J Cell Biol. 2024 Feb 5;223(2):e202303082. doi: 10.1083/jcb.202303082. Epub 2023 Dec 7. PubMed 38059900.
Backbone
  Vector backbone: pHAGE-C-EGFP-GAW-BLAST
  Backbone manufacturer: J. Wade Harper's Laboratory
  Backbone size w/o insert (bp): 8293
  Total vector size (bp): 9473
  Vector type: Mammalian Expression, Lentiviral
  Selectable markers: Blasticidin
Growth in bacteria
  Bacterial resistance: Ampicillin, 100 μg/mL
  Growth temperature: 37°C
  Growth strain: NEB Stable
  Copy number: High Copy
Gene/Insert
  Gene/Insert name: Nak associated protein 1
  Species: H. sapiens (human)
  Insert size (bp): 1179
  Entrez Gene: AZI2 (a.k.a. AZ2, NAP1, TILP)
  Promoter: CMV
  Cloning method: Gateway Cloning
  Sequencing primers: 5′ CMVf; 3′ EGFPN1R
Terms and licenses: Academic/Nonprofit Terms; Industry Terms: Not Available to Industry
How to cite: pHAGE FL NAP1 STOP C' EGFP IRES Blast was a gift from Alicia Pickrell (Addgene plasmid # 179102 ; http://n2t.net/addgene:179102 ; RRID:Addgene_179102)
