[The description below was written by a language model from this plasmid's Addgene catalogue record and pLannotate feature annotations shown in this document.]
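Description:
pHAGE FL NAP1 STOP C' EGFP IRES Blast is an HIV-1-based, self-inactivating lentiviral expression plasmid built on the pHAGE-C-EGFP-GAW-BLAST Gateway destination backbone. It carries full-length human NAP1 (NAK-associated protein 1, gene symbol AZI2), an adaptor protein that binds and activates the kinase TBK1. In bacteria it is maintained through a high-copy ColE1/pUC-type origin and selected with ampicillin via the bla gene. The lentiviral portion comprises a truncated 5' LTR, the Ψ packaging signal with adjoining gag fragment, the Rev response element, the cPPT/CTS, a WPRE to boost transcript expression, and a ΔU3 3' LTR that inactivates LTR-driven transcription after integration.

The roughly 1.2 kb NAP1 coding sequence lies between attB1 and attB2 Gateway recombination scars downstream of the CMV enhancer/promoter. An EGFP open reading frame follows attB2, as the backbone is designed for C-terminal EGFP fusions. Here, however, the insert retains its stop codon, so per the construct name and stated purpose the protein is produced untagged and EGFP should not be translated as a fusion. Transduced or transfected mammalian cells are selected with blasticidin. Although the name indicates an IRES-linked blasticidin cassette, the feature table instead annotates a mouse PGK promoter ahead of the blasticidin S deaminase gene, followed by an SV40 poly(A) signal, and lists no IRES. The sequenced record is also slightly longer (9,605 nt) than the catalogued total size. The plasmid suits stable expression of untagged NAP1 in mammalian cells, for example as a counterpart to tagged versions in the depositors' studies of TBK1 activation during mitosis and cytokinesis.
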