Features (pLannotate 1.2.2; 31 found; start..end, strand, type, name):
    108..225     +  misc_feature   cPPT/CTS: central polypurine tract and central termination sequence of HIV-1
    277..580     +  enhancer       CMV enhancer: human cytomegalovirus immediate early enhancer
    581..784     +  promoter       CMV promoter: human cytomegalovirus (CMV) immediate early promoter
    863..881     +  promoter       T7 promoter: promoter for bacteriophage T7 RNA polymerase
    912..929     +  protein_bind   attB1 (fragment): mutant version of attB; core recombination site for the Gateway® BP reaction BP Clonase™
    935..2110    +  CDS            AZI2: AZI2_HUMAN - Also known as NAP1, TBKBP2. Experimental evidence at protein level: Swiss-Prot protein existence level 1. Adapter protein which binds TBK1 and IKBKE playing a role in antiviral innate immunity. Activates serine/threonine-protein kinase TBK1 and facilitates its oligomerization. Enhances the phosphorylation of NF-kappa-B p65 subunit RELA by TBK1. Promotes TBK1-induced as well as TNF-alpha or PMA-induced activation of NF-kappa-B. Participates in IFNB promoter activation via TICAM1. From Homo sapiens (Human).
   2118..2135    -  protein_bind   attB2 (fragment): mutant version of attB; core recombination site for the Gateway® BP reaction BP Clonase™
   2147..2866    +  CDS            EGFP: the original enhanced GFP (Yang et al., 1996) mammalian codon-optimized
   2935..3434    +  promoter       PGK promoter: mouse phosphoglycerate kinase 1 promoter
   3458..3856    +  CDS            BSD: blasticidin S deaminase; Aspergillus terreus BSD; confers resistance to blasticidin
   3857..3884    +  CDS            BleoR (fragment): antibiotic-binding protein; Sh ble from Streptoalloteichus hindustanus; confers resistance to bleomycin, phleomycin, and Zeocin™
   3898..4019    +  polyA_signal   SV40 poly(A) signal: SV40 polyadenylation signal
   4045..4633    +  misc_feature   WPRE: woodchuck hepatitis virus posttranscriptional regulatory element
   4641..4706    +  CDS            nef (fragment): NEF_HV1Z2 - Experimental evidence at protein level: Swiss-Prot protein existence level 1. Extracellular Nef protein targets CD4(+) T-lymphocytes for apoptosis by interacting with CXCR4 surface receptors. From Human immunodeficiency virus type 1 group M subtype D (isolate Z2/CDC-Z34) (HIV-1).
   4708..4941    +  LTR            3' LTR (ΔU3): self-inactivating 3' long terminal repeat (LTR) from HIV-1
   5146..5250    +  promoter       AmpR promoter: bla
   5251..6111    +  CDS            AmpR: β-lactamase; bla; confers resistance to ampicillin, carbenicillin, and related antibiotics
   6282..6870    +  rep_origin     ori: high-copy-number ColE1/pMB1/pBR322/pUC origin of replication
   7053..7107    +  CDS            lacI (fragment): lac repressor; lacI; The lac repressor binds to the lac operator to inhibit transcription in E. coli. This inhibition can be relieved by adding lactose or isopropyl-β-D-thiogalactopyranoside (IPTG).
   7113..7206    +  rep_origin     SV40 ori (fragment): SV40 origin of replication
   7231..7268    +  CDS            lacI (fragment): lac repressor; lacI; The lac repressor binds to the lac operator to inhibit transcription in E. coli. This inhibition can be relieved by adding lactose or isopropyl-β-D-thiogalactopyranoside (IPTG).
   7281..7302    +  protein_bind   CAP binding site: CAP binding activates transcription in the presence of cAMP. E. coli catabolite activator protein
   7317..7347    +  promoter       lac promoter: promoter for the E. coli lac operon
   7355..7371    +  protein_bind   lac operator: The lac repressor binds to the lac operator to inhibit transcription in E. coli. This inhibition can be relieved by adding lactose or isopropyl-β-D-thiogalactopyranoside (IPTG). lac repressor encoded by lacI
   7405..7488    +  polyA_signal   SV40 poly(A) signal (fragment): SV40 polyadenylation signal
   7655..7984    +  CDS            nef (fragment): NEF_HV1BR - Experimental evidence at protein level: Swiss-Prot protein existence level 1. Extracellular Nef protein targets CD4(+) T-lymphocytes for apoptosis by interacting with CXCR4 surface receptors (PubMed:14990729). From Human immunodeficiency virus type 1 group M subtype B (isolate BRU/LAI) (HIV-1).
   8032..8289    +  LTR            5' LTR (truncated): truncated 5' long terminal repeat (LTR) from HIV-1
   8336..8461    +  misc_feature   HIV-1 Ψ: packaging signal of human immunodeficiency virus type 1
   8445..8783    +  CDS            HIV-1 gag (fragment): gag protein from human immunodeficiency virus 1; gag
   8958..9191    +  misc_feature   RRE: The Rev response element (RRE) of HIV-1 allows for Rev-dependent mRNA export from the nucleus to the cytoplasm.
   9568..63      +  CDS            Rev (fragment) (across the origin): human immunodeficiency virus 1 (HIV-1) Rev protein; rev; enhances nuclear export of unspliced and incompletely spliced viral mRNAs
>Addgene plasmid #179102 | pHAGE FL NAP1 STOP C' EGFP IRES Blast | addgene full sequence | sequence record 354738 | Addgene NGS Result
AGGAATAGAAGAAGAAGGTGGAGAGAGAGACAGAGACAGATCCATTCGATTAGTGAACGGATCTCGACGG
TATCGCCGAATTCACAAATGGCAGTATTCATCCACAATTTTAAAAGAAAAGGGGGGATTGGGGGGTACAG
TGCAGGGGAAAGAATAGTAGACATAATAGCAACAGACATACAAACTAAAGAATTACAAAAACAAATTACA
AAAATTCAAAATTTTCGGGTTTATTACAGGGACAGCAGAGATCCAGTTTGGACTAGTGGAGTTCCGCGTT
ACATAACTTACGGTAAATGGCCCGCCTGGCTGACCGCCCAACGACCCCCGCCCATTGACGTCAATAATGA
CGTATGTTCCCATAGTAACGCCAATAGGGACTTTCCATTGACGTCAATGGGTGGAGTATTTACGGTAAAC
TGCCCACTTGGCAGTACATCAAGTGTATCATATGCCAAGTACGCCCCCTATTGACGTCAATGACGGTAAA
TGGCCCGCCTGGCATTATGCCCAGTACATGACCTTATGGGACTTTCCTACTTGGCAGTACATCTACGTAT
TAGTCATCGCTATTACCATGGTGATGCGGTTTTGGCAGTACATCAATGGGCGTGGATAGCGGTTTGACTC
ACGGGGATTTCCAAGTCTCCACCCCATTGACGTCAATGGGAGTTTGTTTTGGCACCAAAATCAACGGGAC
TTTCCAAAATGTCGTAACAACTCCGCCCCATTGACGCAAATGGGCGGTAGGCGTGTACGGTGGGAGGTCT
ATATAAGCAGAGCTCGTTTAGTGAACCGTCAGATCGCCTGGAGACGCCATCCACGCTGTTTTGACCTCCA
TAGAAGACACCGGCGGCCGATCTAATACGACTCACTATAGGGAGACCCAAGCTGGCTAGTTAAGCTATCA
ACAAGTTTGTACAAAAAAGTTGGCATGGATGCACTGGTAGAAGATGATATCTGTATTCTGAATCATGAAA
AAGCCCATAAGAGAGATACAGTGACTCCAGTTTCAATATATTCAGGAGATGAATCTGTTGCTTCCCATTT
TGCTCTTGTCACTGCATATGAAGACATCAAAAAACGACTTAAGGATTCAGAGAAAGAGAACTCTTTGTTA
AAGAAGAGAATAAGATTTTTGGAAGAAAAGCTAATAGCTCGATTTGAAGAAGAAACAAGTTCCGTGGAAC
GAGAACAAGTAAATAAGGCCTATCATGCATATCGAGAGGTTTGCATTGATAGAGATAATTTGAAGAGCAA
ACTGGACAAAATGAATAAAGACAACTCTGAATCTTTGAAAGTATTGAATGAGCAGCTACAATCTAAAGAA
GTAGAACTCCTCCAGCTGAGGACAGAGGTGGAAACTCAGCAGGTGATGAGGAATTTAAATCCACCTTCAT
CAAACTGGGAGGTGGAAAAGTTGAGCTGTGACCTGAAGATCCATGGTTTGGAACAAGAGCTGGAACTGAT
GAGGAAAGAATGTAGCGATCTCAAAATAGAACTACAGAAAGCCAAACAAACGGATCCATATCAGGAAGAC
AATCTGAAGAGCAGAGATCTCCAAAAACTAAGCATTTCAAGTGATAATATGCAGCATGCATACTGGGAAC
TGAAGAGAGAAATGTCTAATTTACATCTGGTGACTCAAGTACAAGCTGAACTACTAAGAAAACTGAAAAC
CTCAACTGCAATCAAGAAAGCCTGTGCCCCTGTAGGATGCAGTGAAGACCTTGGAAGAGACAGCACAAAA
CTGCACTTGATGAATTTTACTGCAACATACACAAGACATCCCCCTCTCTTACCAAATGGCAAAGCTCTTT
GTCATACCACATCTTCCCCTTTACCAGGAGATGTAAAGGTTTTATCAGAGAAAGCAATCCTCCAATCATG
GACAGACAATGAGAGATCCATTCCTAATGATGGTACATGCTTTCAGGAACACAGTTCTTATGGCAGAAAT
TCTCTGGAAGACAATTCCTGGGTATTTCCAAGTCCTCCTAAATCAAGTGAGACAGCATTTGGGGAAACTA
AAACTAAAACTTTGCCTTTACCCAACCTTCCACCACTGCATTACTTGGATCAACATAATCAGAACTGCCT
TTATAAGAATTAACCAACTTTCTTGTACAAAGTGGTTGATCTAGAGATGGTGAGCAAGGGCGAGGAGCTG
TTCACCGGGGTGGTGCCCATCCTGGTCGAGCTGGACGGCGACGTAAACGGCCACAAGTTCAGCGTGTCCG
GCGAGGGCGAGGGCGATGCCACCTACGGCAAGCTGACCCTGAAGTTCATCTGCACCACCGGCAAGCTGCC
CGTGCCCTGGCCCACCCTCGTGACCACCCTGACCTACGGCGTGCAGTGCTTCAGCCGCTACCCCGACCAC
ATGAAGCAGCACGACTTCTTCAAGTCCGCCATGCCCGAAGGCTACGTCCAGGAGCGCACCATCTTCTTCA
AGGACGACGGCAACTACAAGACCCGCGCCGAGGTGAAGTTCGAGGGCGACACCCTGGTGAACCGCATCGA
GCTGAAGGGCATCGACTTCAAGGAGGACGGCAACATCCTGGGGCACAAGCTGGAGTACAACTACAACAGC
CACAACGTCTATATCATGGCCGACAAGCAGAAGAACGGCATCAAGGTGAACTTCAAGATCCGCCACAACA
TCGAGGACGGCAGCGTGCAGCTCGCCGACCACTACCAGCAGAACACCCCCATCGGCGACGGCCCCGTGCT
GCTGCCCGACAACCACTACCTGAGCACCCAGTCCGCCCTGAGCAAAGACCCCAACGAGAAGCGCGATCAC
ATGGTCCTGCTGGAGTTCGTGACCGCCGCCGGGATCACTCTCGGCATGGACGAGCTGTACAAGTAACGCG
TTACGTTGGAAACGGGGGAGGCTAACTGAAACACGGAAGGAGCTCGAGGTTAACGAATTCTACCGGGTAG
GGGAGGCGCTTTTCCCAAGGCAGTCTGGAGCATGCGCTTTAGCAGCCCCGCTGGGCACTTGGCGCTACAC
AAGTGGCCTCTGGCCTCGCACACATTCCACATCCACCGGTAGGCGCCAACCGGCTCCGTTCTTTGGTGGC
CCCTTCGCGCCACCTTCTACTCCTCCCCTAGTCAGGAAGTTCCCCCCCGCCCCGCAGCTCGCGTCGTGCA
GGACGTGACAAATGGAAGTAGCACGTCTCACTAGTCTCGTGCAGATGGACAGCACCGCTGAGCAATGGAA
GCGGGTAGGCCTTTGGGGCAGCGGCCAATAGCAGCTTTGCTCCTTCGCTTTCTGGGCTCAGAGGCTGGGA
AGGGGTGGGTCCGGGGGCGGGCTCAGGGGCGGGCTCAGGGGCGGGGCGGGCGCCCGAAGGTCCTCCGGAG
GCCCGGCATTCTGCACGCTTCAAAAGCGCACGTCTGCCGCGCTGTTCTCCTCTTCCTCATCTCCGGGCCT
TTCGACCTGCAGCCCATTAATTAAACCATGGCCAAGCCTTTGTCTCAAGAAGAATCCACCCTCATTGAAA
GAGCAACGGCTACAATCAACAGCATCCCCATCTCTGAAGACTACAGCGTCGCCAGCGCAGCTCTCTCTAG
CGACGGCCGCATCTTCACTGGTGTCAATGTATATCATTTTACTGGGGGACCTTGTGCAGAACTCGTGGTG
CTGGGCACTGCTGCTGCTGCGGCAGCTGGCAACCTGACTTGTATCGTCGCGATCGGAAATGAGAACAGGG
GCATCTTGAGCCCCTGCGGACGGTGCCGACAGGTGCTTCTCGATCTGCATCCTGGGATCAAAGCCATAGT
GAAGGACAGTGATGGACAGCCGACGGCAGTTGGGATTCGTGAATTGCTGCCCTCTGGTTATGTGTGGGAG
GGCTAAGCACTTCGTGGCCGAGGAGCAGGACTGACACTCGACCTCGAAACTTGTTTATTGCAGCTTATAA
TGGTTACAAATAAAGCAATAGCATCACAAATTTCACAAATAAAGCATTTTTTTCACTGCATTCTAGTTGT
GGTTTGTCCAAACTCATCAATGTATCTTATCATGTCTATGCATCGATAGATCCTAATCAACCTCTGGATT
ACAAAATTTGTGAAAGATTGACTGGTATTCTTAACTATGTTGCTCCTTTTACGCTATGTGGATACGCTGC
TTTAATGCCTTTGTATCATGCTATTGCTTCCCGTATGGCTTTCATTTTCTCCTCCTTGTATAAATCCTGG
TTGCTGTCTCTTTATGAGGAGTTGTGGCCCGTTGTCAGGCAACGTGGCGTGGTGTGCACTGTGTTTGCTG
ACGCAACCCCCACTGGTTGGGGCATTGCCACCACCTGTCAGCTCCTTTCCGGGACTTTCGCTTTCCCCCT
CCCTATTGCCACGGCGGAACTCATCGCCGCCTGCCTTGCCCGCTGCTGGACAGGGGCTCGGCTGTTGGGC
ACTGACAATTCCGTGGTGTTGTCGGGGAAATCATCGTCCTTTCCTTGGCTGCTCGCCTGTGTTGCCACCT
GGATTCTGCGCGGGACGTCCTTCTGCTACGTCCCTTCGGCCCTCAATCCAGCGGACCTTCCTTCCCGCGG
CCTGCTGCCGGCTCTGCGGCCTCTTCCGCGTCTTCGCCTTCGCCCTCAGACGAGTCGGATCTCCCTTTGG
GCCGCCTCCCCGCCTGAGATCCTTTAAGACCAATGACTTACAAGGCAGCTGTAGATCTTAGCCACTTTTT
AAAAGAAAAGGGGGGACTGGAAGGGCTAATTCACTCCCAACGAAGACAAGATCTGCTTTTTGCTTGTACT
GGGTCTCTCTGGTTAGACCAGATCTGAGCCTGGGAGCTCTCTGGCTAACTAGGGAACCCACTGCTTAAGC
CTCAATAAAGCTTGCCTTGAGTGCTTCAAGTAGTGTGTGCCCGTCTGTTGTGTGACTCTGGTAACTAGAG
ATCCCTCAGACCCTTTTAGTCAGTGTGGAAAATCTCTAGCAGTAGTAGTTCATGTCATCTTATTATTCAG
TATTTATAACTTGCAAAGAAATGAATATCAGAGAGTGAGAGGCCCGGGTTAATTAAGGAAAGGGCTAGAT
CATTCTTGAAGACGAAAGGGCCTCGTGATACGCCTATTTTTATAGGTTAATGTCATGATAATAATGGTTT
CTTAGACGTCAGGTGGCACTTTTCGGGGAAATGTGCGCGGAACCCCTATTTGTTTATTTTTCTAAATACA
TTCAAATATGTATCCGCTCATGAGACAATAACCCTGATAAATGCTTCAATAATATTGAAAAAGGAAGAGT
ATGAGTATTCAACATTTCCGTGTCGCCCTTATTCCCTTTTTTGCGGCATTTTGCCTTCCTGTTTTTGCTC
ACCCAGAAACGCTGGTGAAAGTAAAAGATGCTGAAGATCAGTTGGGTGCACGAGTGGGTTACATCGAACT
GGATCTCAACAGCGGTAAGATCCTTGAGAGTTTTCGCCCCGAAGAACGTTTTCCAATGATGAGCACTTTT
AAAGTTCTGCTATGTGGCGCGGTATTATCCCGTGTTGACGCCGGGCAAGAGCAACTCGGTCGCCGCATAC
ACTATTCTCAGAATGACTTGGTTGAGTACTCACCAGTCACAGAAAAGCATCTTACGGATGGCATGACAGT
AAGAGAATTATGCAGTGCTGCCATAACCATGAGTGATAACACTGCGGCCAACTTACTTCTGACAACGATC
GGAGGACCGAAGGAGCTAACCGCTTTTTTGCACAACATGGGGGATCATGTAACTCGCCTTGATCGTTGGG
AACCGGAGCTGAATGAAGCCATACCAAACGACGAGCGTGACACCACGATGCCTGTAGCAATGGCAACAAC
GTTGCGCAAACTATTAACTGGCGAACTACTTACTCTAGCTTCCCGGCAACAATTAATAGACTGGATGGAG
GCGGATAAAGTTGCAGGACCACTTCTGCGCTCGGCCCTTCCGGCTGGCTGGTTTATTGCTGATAAATCTG
GAGCCGGTGAGCGTGGGTCTCGCGGTATCATTGCAGCACTGGGGCCAGATGGTAAGCCCTCCCGTATCGT
AGTTATCTACACGACGGGGAGTCAGGCAACTATGGATGAACGAAATAGACAGATCGCTGAGATAGGTGCC
TCACTGATTAAGCATTGGTAACTGTCAGACCAAGTTTACTCATATATACTTTAGATTGATTTAAAACTTC
ATTTTTAATTTAAAAGGATCTAGGTGAAGATCCTTTTTGATAATCTCATGACCAAAATCCCTTAACGTGA
GTTTTCGTTCCACTGAGCGTCAGACCCCGTAGAAAAGATCAAAGGATCTTCTTGAGATCCTTTTTTTCTG
CGCGTAATCTGCTGCTTGCAAACAAAAAAACCACCGCTACCAGCGGTGGTTTGTTTGCCGGATCAAGAGC
TACCAACTCTTTTTCCGAAGGTAACTGGCTTCAGCAGAGCGCAGATACCAAATACTGTTCTTCTAGTGTA
GCCGTAGTTAGGCCACCACTTCAAGAACTCTGTAGCACCGCCTACATACCTCGCTCTGCTAATCCTGTTA
CCAGTGGCTGCTGCCAGTGGCGATAAGTCGTGTCTTACCGGGTTGGACTCAAGACGATAGTTACCGGATA
AGGCGCAGCGGTCGGGCTGAACGGGGGGTTCGTGCACACAGCCCAGCTTGGAGCGAACGACCTACACCGA
ACTGAGATACCTACAGCGTGAGCTATGAGAAAGCGCCACGCTTCCCGAAGGGAGAAAGGCGGACAGGTAT
CCGGTAAGCGGCAGGGTCGGAACAGGAGAGCGCACGAGGGAGCTTCCAGGGGGAAACGCCTGGTATCTTT
ATAGTCCTGTCGGGTTTCGCCACCTCTGACTTGAGCGTCGATTTTTGTGATGCTCGTCAGGGGGGCGGAG
CCTATGGAAAAACGCCAGCAACGCGGCCTTTTTACGGTTCCTGGCCTTTTGCTGGCCTTTTGCTCACATG
TTCTTTCCTGCGTTATCCCCTGATTCTGTGGATAACCGTATTACCGCCTTTGAGTGAGCTGATACCGCTC
GCCGCAGCCGAACGACCGAGCGCAGCGAGTCAGTGAGCGAGGAAGCGGAAGAGCGCCCAATACGCAAACC
GCCTCTCCCCGCGCGTTGGCCGATTCATTAATGCAGCAAGCTCATGGCTGACTAATTTTTTTTATTTATG
CAGAGGCCGAGGCCGCCTCGGCCTCTGAGCTATTCCAGAAGTAGTGAGGAGGCTTTTTTGGAGGCCTAGG
CTTTTGCAAAAAGCTCCCCGTGGCACGACAGGTTTCCCGACTGGAAAGCGGGCAGTGAGCGCAACGCAAT
TAATGTGAGTTAGCTCACTCATTAGGCACCCCAGGCTTTACACTTTATGCTTCCGGCTCGTATGTTGTGT
GGAATTGTGAGCGGATAACAATTTCACACAGGAAACAGCTATGACATGATTACGAATTTCACAAATAAAG
CATTTTTTTCACTGCATTCTAGTTGTGGTTTGTCCAAACTCATCAATGTATCTTATCATGTCTGGATCAA
CTGGATAACTCAAGCTAACCAAAATCATCCCAAACTTCCCACCCCATACCCTATTACCACTGCCAATTAC
CTGTGGTTTCATTTACTCTAAACCTGTGATTCCTCTGAATTATTTTCATTTTAAAGAAATTGTATTTGTT
AAATATGTACTACAAACTTAGTAGTTGGAAGGGCTAATTCACTCCCAAAGAAGACAAGATATCCTTGATC
TGTGGATCTACCACACACAAGGCTACTTCCCTGATTAGCAGAACTACACACCAGGGCCAGGGGTCAGATA
TCCACTGACCTTTGGATGGTGCTACAAGCTAGTACCAGTTGAGCCAGATAAGGTAGAAGAGGCCAATAAA
GGAGAGAACACCAGCTTGTTACACCCTGTGAGCCTGCATGGGATGGATGACCCGGAGAGAGAAGTGTTAG
AGTGGAGGTTTGACAGCCGCCTAGCATTTCATCACGTGGCCCGAGAGCTGCATCCGGAGTACTTCAAGAA
CTGCTGATATCGAGCTTGCTACAAGGGACTTTCCGCTGGGGACTTTCCAGGGAGGCGTGGCCTGGGCGGG
ACTGGGGAGTGGCGAGCCCTCAGATCCTGCATATAAGCAGCTGCTTTTTGCCTGTACTGGGTCTCTCTGG
TTAGACCAGATCTGAGCCTGGGAGCTCTCTGGCTAACTAGGGAACCCACTGCTTAAGCCTCAATAAAGCT
TGCCTTGAGTGCTTCAAGTAGTGTGTGCCCGTCTGTTGTGTGACTCTGGTAACTAGAGATCCCTCAGACC
CTTTTAGTCAGTGTGGAAAATCTCTAGCAGTGGCGCCCGAACAGGGACTTGAAAGCGAAAGGGAAACCAG
AGGAGCTCTCTCGACGCAGGACTCGGCTTGCTGAAGCGCGCACGGCAAGAGGCGAGGGGCGGCGACTGGT
GAGTACGCCAAAAATTTTGACTAGCGGAGGCTAGAAGGAGAGAGATGGGTGCGAGAGCGTCAGTATTAAG
CGGGGGAGAATTAGATCGCGATGGGAAAAAATTCGGTTAAGGCCAGGGGGAAAGAAAAAATATAAATTAA
AACATATAGTATGGGCAAGCAGGGAGCTAGAACGATTCGCAGTTAATCCTGGCCTGTTAGAAACATCAGA
AGGCTGTAGACAAATACTGGGACAGCTACAACCATCCCTTCAGACAGGATCAGAAGAACTTAGATCATTA
TATAATACAGTAGCAACCCTCTATTGTGTGCATCAAAGGATAGAGATAAAAGACACCAAGGAAGCTTTAG
ACAAGATAGAGGAAGAGCAAAACAAAAGTAAGACCACCGCACAGCAAGCGGCCGGCCGCTGATCTTCAGA
CCTGGAGGAGGAGATATGAGGGACAATTGGAGAAGTGAATTATATAAATATAAAGTAGTAAAAATTGAAC
CATTAGGAGTAGCACCCACCAAGGCAAAGAGAAGAGTGGTGCAGAGAGAAAAAAGAGCAGTGGGAATAGG
AGCTTTGTTCCTTGGGTTCTTGGGAGCAGCAGGAAGCACTATGGGCGCAGCGTCAATGACGCTGACGGTA
CAGGCCAGACAATTATTGTCTGGTATAGTGCAGCAGCAGAACAATTTGCTGAGGGCTATTGAGGCGCAAC
AGCATCTGTTGCAACTCACAGTCTGGGGCATCAAGCAGCTCCAGGCAAGAATCCTGGCTGTGGAAAGATA
CCTAAAGGATCAACAGCTCCTGGGGATTTGGGGTTGCTCTGGAAAACTCATTTGCACCACTGCTGTGCCT
TGGAATGCTAGTTGGAGTAATAAATCTCTGGAACAGATTTGGAATCACACGACCTGGATGGAGTGGGACA
GAGAAATTAACAATTACACAAGCTTAATACACTCCTTAATTGAAGAATCGCAAAACCAGCAAGAAAAGAA
TGAACAAGAATTATTGGAATTAGATAAATGGGCAAGTTTGTGGAATTGGTTTAACATAACAAATTGGCTG
TGGTATATAAAATTATTCATAATGATAGTAGGAGGCTTGGTAGGTTTAAGAATAGTTTTTGCTGTACTTT
CTATAGTGAATAGAGTTAGGCAGGGATATTCACCATTATCGTTTCAGACCCACCTCCCAACCCCGAGGGG
ACCCGACAGGCCCGA
